Addgene plasmid #232585: pEHAC1- HA-BirA-Traf6
Purpose: Express BirA tagged to the N-terminus of TRAF6.
Depositing lab: Sagar Bhogaraju. Depositing organization: European Molecular Biology Laboratory (EMBL), Grenoble. Publication: A ubiquitin-specific, proximity-based labeling approach for the identification of ubiquitin ligase substrates. Mukhopadhyay U, Levantovsky S, Carusone TM, Gharbi S, Stein F, Behrends C, Bhogaraju S. Sci Adv. 2024 Aug 9;10(32):eadp3000. doi: 10.1126/sciadv.adp3000. Epub 2024 Aug 9. PubMed 39121224.
Backbone
  Vector backbone: pEHAC1
  Vector type: Mammalian Expression
Growth in bacteria
  Bacterial resistance: Kanamycin, 50 μg/mL
  Growth temperature: 37°C
  Growth strain: DH5alpha
  Copy number: Unknown
Gene/Insert
  Gene/Insert name: BirA -TRAF6
  Species: H. sapiens (human)
  Entrez Gene: TRAF6 (a.k.a. MGC:3310, RNF85)
  Tag / fusion protein: HA (N terminal on insert)
Terms and licenses: Academic/Nonprofit Terms; Industry Terms: Not Available to Industry
How to cite: pEHAC1- HA-BirA-Traf6 was a gift from Sagar Bhogaraju (Addgene plasmid # 232585 ; http://n2t.net/addgene:232585 ; RRID:Addgene_232585)
