[The description below was written by a language model from this plasmid's Addgene catalogue record and pLannotate feature annotations shown in this document.]
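Description:
pEHAC1-HA-BirA-Traf6 is a mammalian expression plasmid of about 6.6 kb, built on the pEHAC1 backbone, that produces human TRAF6 fused at its N-terminus to the E. coli biotin ligase BirA, with an HA epitope tag recorded at the N-terminus of the insert. The HA tag itself is not called out in the feature table, though a short gap between the CMV promoter and the start of the birA coding sequence could accommodate it. Transcription is driven by the human cytomegalovirus immediate-early enhancer and promoter. The birA reading frame is joined to the TRAF6 coding sequence through a short stretch of multiple-cloning-site sequence, and the transcript is terminated by an SV40 polyadenylation signal.

The plasmid replicates in E. coli from a high-copy ColE1/pUC-type origin and also carries an f1 phage origin. Selection relies on a single Tn5 NeoR/KanR gene placed behind tandem bacterial (bla) and SV40 early promoters and followed by an HSV TK polyadenylation signal. This arrangement gives kanamycin resistance in bacteria and should allow G418 selection in mammalian cells. The small ble, bGH poly(A) and SV40 large T antigen fragments in the annotation appear to be backbone remnants rather than functional units.

TRAF6 is a RING-type E3 ubiquitin ligase that assembles Lys-63-linked polyubiquitin chains and activates NF-κB signalling. Tethering BirA to it places biotinylating activity next to the ligase. According to the associated publication title, the construct belongs to a ubiquitin-specific, proximity-based labelling approach for identifying ubiquitin ligase substrates, here those of TRAF6. The record does not state whether the BirA is wild type or a variant, nor what the companion components of the system are.
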