Features (pLannotate 1.2.2; 16 found; start..end, strand, type, name):
    568..720     +  CDS            ble (fragment): BLE_KLEPN - Experimental evidence at protein level: Swiss-Prot protein existence level 1. Binding protein with a strong affinity to the bleomycin family of antibiotics. Binds to CL990; an antimitotic-antibiotic compound. From Klebsiella pneumoniae.
    779..826     +  polyA_signal   HSV TK poly(A) signal: herpes simplex virus thymidine kinase polyadenylation signal (Cole and Stacy, 1985)
    917..933     -  polyA_signal   bGH poly(A) signal (fragment): bovine growth hormone polyadenylation signal
   1155..1743    +  rep_origin     ori: high-copy-number ColE1/pMB1/pBR322/pUC origin of replication
   1918..2221    +  enhancer       CMV enhancer: human cytomegalovirus immediate early enhancer
   2222..2425    +  promoter       CMV promoter: human cytomegalovirus (CMV) immediate early promoter
   2496..2518    +  misc_feature   MCS (fragment): multiple cloning site
   2521..3483    +  CDS            birA: BIRA_ECOLI - Also known as bioR, dhbB. Experimental evidence at protein level: Swiss-Prot protein existence level 1. Acts both as a biotin--[acetyl-CoA-carboxylase] ligase and a biotin-operon repressor. In the presence of ATP, BirA activates biotin to form the BirA-biotinyl-5'-adenylate (BirA-bio-5'-AMP or holoBirA) complex. HoloBirA can either transfer the biotinyl moiety to the biotin carboxyl carrier protein (BCCP) subunit of acetyl-CoA carboxylase, or bind to the biotin operator site and inhibit transcription of the operon. From Escherichia coli (strain K12).
   3484..3513    +  misc_feature   MCS (fragment): multiple cloning site
   3514..5079    +  CDS            TRAF6: TRAF6_HUMAN - Also known as RNF85. Experimental evidence at protein level: Swiss-Prot protein existence level 1. E3 ubiquitin ligase that, together with UBE2N and UBE2V1, mediates the synthesis of 'Lys-63'-linked-polyubiquitin chains conjugated to proteins, such as IKBKG, IRAK1, AKT1 and AKT2. Also mediates ubiquitination of free/unanchored polyubiquitin chain that leads to MAP3K7 activation. Leads to the activation of NF-kappa-B and JUN. May be essential for the formation of functional osteoclasts. Seems to also play a role in dendritic cells (DCs) maturation and/or activation. Represses c-My
   5108..5192    +  CDS            large T antigen (fragment): large T antigen from SV40 (simian virus 40)
   5215..5336    +  polyA_signal   SV40 poly(A) signal: SV40 polyadenylation signal
   5370..5798    -  rep_origin     f1 ori (sequence partly withheld): f1 bacteriophage origin of replication; arrow indicates direction of (+) strand synthesis
   5825..5929    +  promoter       AmpR promoter: bla
   5931..6288    +  promoter       SV40 promoter: SV40 enhancer and early promoter
   6323..547     +  CDS            NeoR/KanR (across the origin): aminoglycoside phosphotransferase from Tn5; aph(3')-II (or nptII); confers resistance to neomycin, kanamycin, and G418 (Geneticin®)
>Addgene plasmid #232585 | pEHAC1- HA-BirA-Traf6 | addgene full sequence | sequence record 465027 | Addgene NGS Result
TGTCACTGAAGCGGGAAGGGACTGGCTGCTATTGGGCGAAGTGCCGGGGCAGGATCTCCTGTCATCTCAC
CTTGCTCCTGCCGAGAAAGTATCCATCATGGCTGATGCAATGCGGCGGCTGCATACGCTTGATCCGGCTA
CCTGCCCATTCGACCACCAAGCGAAACATCGCATCGAGCGAGCACGTACTCGGATGGAAGCCGGTCTTGT
CGATCAGGATGATCTGGACGAAGAGCATCAGGGGCTCGCGCCAGCCGAACTGTTCGCCAGGCTCAAGGCG
AGCATGCCCGACGGCGAGGATCTCGTCGTGACCCATGGCGATGCCTGCTTGCCGAATATCATGGTGGAAA
ATGGCCGCTTTTCTGGATTCATCGACTGTGGCCGGCTGGGTGTGGCGGACCGCTATCAGGACATAGCGTT
GGCTACCCGTGATATTGCTGAAGAGCTTGGCGGCGAATGGGCTGACCGCTTCCTCGTGCTTTACGGTATC
GCCGCTCCCGATTCGCAGCGCATCGCCTTCTATCGCCTTCTTGACGAGTTCTTCTGAGCGGGACTCTGGG
GTTCGAAATGACCGACCAAGCGACGCCCAACCTGCCATCACGAGATTTCGATTCCACCGCCGCCTTCTAT
GAAAGGTTGGGCTTCGGAATCGTTTTCCGGGACGCCGGCTGGATGATCCTCCAGCGCGGGGATCTCATGC
TGGAGTTCTTCGCCCACCCTAGGGGGAGGCTAACTGAAACACGGAAGGAGACAATACCGGAAGGAACCCG
CGCTATGACGGCAATAAAAAGACAGAATAAAACGCACGGTGTTGGGTCGTTTGTTCATAAACGCGGGGTT
CGGTCCCAGGGCTGGCACTCTGTCGATACCCCACCGAGACCCCATTGGGGCCAATACGCCCGCGTTTCTT
CCTTTTCCCCACCCCACCCCCCAAGTTCGGGTGAAGGCCCAGGGCTCGCAGCCAACGTCGGGGCGGCAGG
CCCTGCCATAGCCTCAGGTTACTCATATATACTTTAGATTGATTTAAAACTTCATTTTTAATTTAAAAGG
ATCTAGGTGAAGATCCTTTTTGATAATCTCATGACCAAAATCCCTTAACGTGAGTTTTCGTTCCACTGAG
CGTCAGACCCCGTAGAAAAGATCAAAGGATCTTCTTGAGATCCTTTTTTTCTGCGCGTAATCTGCTGCTT
GCAAACAAAAAAACCACCGCTACCAGCGGTGGTTTGTTTGCCGGATCAAGAGCTACCAACTCTTTTTCCG
AAGGTAACTGGCTTCAGCAGAGCGCAGATACCAAATACTGTTCTTCTAGTGTAGCCGTAGTTAGGCCACC
ACTTCAAGAACTCTGTAGCACCGCCTACATACCTCGCTCTGCTAATCCTGTTACCAGTGGCTGCTGCCAG
TGGCGATAAGTCGTGTCTTACCGGGTTGGACTCAAGACGATAGTTACCGGATAAGGCGCAGCGGTCGGGC
TGAACGGGGGGTTCGTGCACACAGCCCAGCTTGGAGCGAACGACCTACACCGAACTGAGATACCTACAGC
GTGAGCTATGAGAAAGCGCCACGCTTCCCGAAGGGAGAAAGGCGGACAGGTATCCGGTAAGCGGCAGGGT
CGGAACAGGAGAGCGCACGAGGGAGCTTCCAGGGGGAAACGCCTGGTATCTTTATAGTCCTGTCGGGTTT
CGCCACCTCTGACTTGAGCGTCGATTTTTGTGATGCTCGTCAGGGGGGCGGAGCCTATGGAAAAACGCCA
GCAACGCGGCCTTTTTACGGTTCCTGGCCTTTTGCTGGCCTTTTGCTCACATGTTCTTTCCTGCGTTATC
CCCTGATTCTGTGGATAACCGTATTACCGCCATGCATTAGTTATTAATAGTAATCAATTACGGGGTCATT
AGTTCATAGCCCATATATGGAGTTCCGCGTTACATAACTTACGGTAAATGGCCCGCCTGGCTGACCGCCC
AACGACCCCCGCCCATTGACGTCAATAATGACGTATGTTCCCATAGTAACGCCAATAGGGACTTTCCATT
GACGTCAATGGGTGGAGTATTTACGGTAAACTGCCCACTTGGCAGTACATCAAGTGTATCATATGCCAAG
TACGCCCCCTATTGACGTCAATGACGGTAAATGGCCCGCCTGGCATTATGCCCAGTACATGACCTTATGG
GACTTTCCTACTTGGCAGTACATCTACGTATTAGTCATCGCTATTACCATGGTGATGCGGTTTTGGCAGT
ACATCAATGGGCGTGGATAGCGGTTTGACTCACGGGGATTTCCAAGTCTCCACCCCATTGACGTCAATGG
GAGTTTGTTTTGGCACCAAAATCAACGGGACTTTCCAAAATGTCGTAACAACTCCGCCCCATTGACGCAA
ATGGGCGGTAGGCGTGTACGGTGGGAGGTCTATATAAGCAGAGCTGGTTTAGTGAACCGTCAGATCCGCT
AGCGCTACCGGTCGCCACCATGTACCCATACGACGTCCCAGACTACGCTTCCGGACTCAGATCTCGAGGG
ATGAAGGATAACACCGTGCCACTGAAATTGATTGCCCTGTTAGCGAACGGTGAATTTCACTCTGGCGAGC
AGTTGGGTGAAACGCTGGGAATGAGCCGGGCGGCTATTAATAAACACATTCAGACACTGCGTGACTGGGG
CGTTGATGTCTTTACCGTTCCGGGTAAAGGATACAGCCTGCCTGAGCCTATCCAGTTACTTAATGCTAAA
CAGATATTGGGTCAGCTGGATGGCGGTAGTGTAGCCGTGCTGCCTGTGATTGACTCCACGAATCAGTACC
TTCTTGATCGTATCGGAGAGCTTAAATCGGGCGATGCTTGCATTGCAGAATACCAGCAGGCTGGCCGTGG
TCGCCGGGGTCGGAAATGGTTTTCGCCTTTTGGCGCAAACTTATATTTGTCGATGTTCTGGCGTCTGGAA
CAAGGCCCGGCGGCGGCGATTGGTTTAAGTCTGGTTATCGGTATCGTGATGGCGGAAGTATTACGCAAGC
TGGGTGCAGATAAAGTTCGTGTTAAATGGCCTAATGACCTCTATCTGCAGGATCGCAAGCTGGCAGGCAT
TCTGGTGGAGCTGACTGGCAAAACTGGCGATGCGGCGCAAATAGTCATTGGAGCCGGGATCAACATGGCA
ATGCGCCGTGTTGAAGAGAGTGTCGTTAATCAGGGGTGGATCACGCTGCAGGAAGCGGGGATCAATCTCG
ATCGTAATACGTTGGCGGCCATGCTAATACGTGAATTACGTGCTGCGTTGGAACTCTTCGAACAAGAAGG
ATTGGCACCTTATCTGTCGCGCTGGGAAAAGCTGGATAATTTTATTAATCGCCCAGTGAAACTTATCATT
GGTGATAAAGAAATATTTGGCATTTCACGCGGAATAGACAAACAGGGGGCTTTATTACTTGAGCAGGATG
GAATAATAAAACCCTGGATGGGCGGTGAAATATCCCTGCGTAGTGCAGAAAAACAAGCTTCGAATTCTGC
AGTCGACGGTACCATGAGTCTGCTAAACTGTGAAAACAGCTGTGGATCCAGCCAGTCTGAAAGTGACTGC
TGTGTGGCCATGGCCAGCTCCTGTAGCGCTGTAACAAAAGATGATAGTGTGGGTGGAACTGCCAGCACGG
GGAACCTCTCCAGCTCATTTATGGAGGAGATCCAGGGATATGATGTAGAGTTTGACCCACCCCTGGAAAG
CAAGTATGAATGCCCCATCTGCTTGATGGCATTACGAGAAGCAGTGCAAACGCCATGCGGCCATAGGTTC
TGCAAAGCCTGCATCATAAAATCAATAAGGGATGCAGGTCACAAATGTCCAGTTGACAATGAAATACTGC
TGGAAAATCAACTATTTCCAGACAATTTTGCAAAACGTGAGATTCTTTCTCTGATGGTGAAATGTCCAAA
TGAAGGTTGTTTGCACAAGATGGAACTGAGACATCTTGAGGATCATCAAGCACATTGTGAGTTTGCTCTT
ATGGATTGTCCCCAATGCCAGCGTCCCTTCCAAAAATTCCATATTAATATTCACATTCTGAAGGATTGTC
CAAGGAGACAGGTTTCTTGTGACAACTGTGCTGCATCAATGGCATTTGAAGATAAAGAGATCCATGACCA
GAACTGTCCTTTGGCAAATGTCATCTGTGAATACTGCAATACTATACTCATCAGAGAACAGATGCCTAAT
CATTATGATCTAGACTGCCCTACAGCCCCAATTCCATGCACATTCAGTACTTTTGGTTGCCATGAAAAGA
TGCAGAGGAATCACTTGGCACGCCACCTACAAGAGAACACCCAGTCACACATGAGAATGTTGGCCCAGGC
TGTTCATAGTTTGAGCGTTATACCCGACTCTGGGTATATCTCAGAGGTCCGGAATTTCCAGGAAACTATT
CACCAGTTAGAGGGTCGCCTTGTAAGACAAGACCATCAAATCCGGGAGCTGACTGCTAAAATGGAAACTC
AGAGTATGTATGTAAGTGAGCTCAAACGAACCATTCGAACCCTTGAGGACAAAGTTGCTGAAATCGAAGC
ACAGCAGTGCAATGGAATTTATATTTGGAAGATTGGCAACTTTGGAATGCATTTGAAATGTCAAGAAGAG
GAGAAACCTGTTGTGATTCATAGCCCTGGATTCTACACTGGCAAACCCGGGTACAAACTGTGCATGCGCT
TGCACCTTCAGTTACCGACTGCTCAGCGCTGTGCAAACTATATATCCCTTTTTGTCCACACAATGCAAGG
AGAATATGACAGCCACCTCCCTTGGCCCTTCCAGGGTACAATACGCCTTACAATTCTTGATCAGTCTGAA
GCACCTGTAAGGCAAAACCACGAAGAGATAATGGATGCCAAACCAGAGCTGCTTGCTTTCCAGCGACCCA
CAATCCCACGGAACCCAAAAGGTTTTGGCTATGTAACTTTTATGCATCTGGAAGCCCTAAGACAAAGAAC
TTTCATTAAGGATGACACATTATTAGTGCGCTGTGAGGTCTCCACCCGCTTTGACATGGGTAGCCTTCGG
AGGGAGGGTTTTCAGCCACGAAGTACTGATGCAGGGGTATAGTGAGGATCCACCGGATCTAGATAACTGA
TCATAATCAGCCATACCACATTTGTAGAGGTTTTACTTGCTTTAAAAAACCTCCCACACCTCCCCCTGAA
CCTGAAACATAAAATGAATGCAATTGTTGTTGTTAACTTGTTTATTGCAGCTTATAATGGTTACAAATAA
AGCAATAGCATCACAAATTTCACAAATAAAGCATTTTTTTCACTGCATTCTAGTTGTGGTTTGTCCAAAC
TCATCAATGTATCTTAAGGCGTAAATTGTAAGCGTTAATATTTTGTTAAAATTCGCGTTAAATTTTTGTT
AAATCAGCTCATTTTTTAACCAATAGGCCGAAATCGGCAAAATCCCTTATAAATCAAAAGAATAGACCGA
GATAGGGT
[37 nt withheld, positions 5469-5505]
AAAGAACGTGGACTCCAACGTCAAAGG
[49 nt withheld, positions 5533-5581]
T
[91 nt withheld, positions 5583-5673]
G
[124 nt withheld, positions 5675-5798]
CAGGTGGCACTTTTCGGGGAAATGTGCGCGGAACCCCTATTTGTTTATTTTTCTAAATACATTCAAATAT
GTATCCGCTCATGAGACAATAACCCTGATAAATGCTTCAATAATATTGAAAAAGGAAGAGTCCTGAGGCG
GAAAGAACCAGCTGTGGAATGTGTGTCAGTTAGGGTGTGGAAAGTCCCCAGGCTCCCCAGCAGGCAGAAG
TATGCAAAGCATGCATCTCAATTAGTCAGCAACCAGGTGTGGAAAGTCCCCAGGCTCCCCAGCAGGCAGA
AGTATGCAAAGCATGCATCTCAATTAGTCAGCAACCATAGTCCCGCCCCTAACTCCGCCCATCCCGCCCC
TAACTCCGCCCAGTTCCGCCCATTCTCCGCCCCATGGCTGACTAATTTTTTTTATTTATGCAGAGGCCGA
GGCCGCCTCGGCCTCTGAGCTATTCCAGAAGTAGTGAGGAGGCTTTTTTGGAGGCCTAGGCTTTTGCAAA
GATCGATCAAGAGACAGGATGAGGATCGTTTCGCATGATTGAACAAGATGGATTGCACGCAGGTTCTCCG
GCCGCTTGGGTGGAGAGGCTATTCGGCTATGACTGGGCACAACAGACAATCGGCTGCTCTGATGCCGCCG
TGTTCCGGCTGTCAGCGCAGGGGCGCCCGGTTCTTTTTGTCAAGACCGACCTGTCCGGTGCCCTGAATGA
ACTGCAAGACGAGGCAGCGCGGCTATCGTGGCTGGCCACGACGGGCGTTCCTTGCGCAGCTGTGCTCGAC
GT
